>Addgene plasmid #113381 | PVT1-Tol2 | addgene partial sequence | sequence record 223662 | Addgene Partial NGS Result
AAAAAACTATCAGTAAAACAAAATACTTAATGTACTTACCTCAATATGCTTCCTTAGGTTTGATGGCGAA
CTTTTGAAGGCCGATATTTCTTTATTAAGCGGGAGACAGAGGACACATTTCATCTTGAATGAATCTTTAT
TTACACCACTTAAAGAAAAGAATTCGCGAAGATACGGCCACGGGTGCTCTTGATCCTGTGGCTGATTTTG
GACTGTGCTGCTCGCAGCTGCTGATGAATCACATACTTCCTCCATTTTCTTCCACTGATTGACTGTTATA
ATTTCCCTAATTTCCAGGTCAAGGTGCTGTGCATTGTGGTAATAGATGTGACATGACGTCACTTCCAAAG
GACCAATGAACATGTCTGACCAATTTCATATAATGTGAAAACGATTTTCATAGGCAGAATAAATAACATT
TAAATTAAACTGGGCATCAGCGCAATTCAATTGGTTTGGTAATAGCAAGGGAAAATAGAATGAAGTGATC
TCCAAAAAATAAGTACTTTTTGACTGTAAATAAAATTGTAAGGAGTAAAAAGTACTTTTTTTTCTAAAAA
AATGTAATTAAGTAAAAGTAAAAGTATTGATTTTTAATTGTACTCAAGTAAAGTAAAAATCCCCAAAAAT
AATACTTAAGTACAGTAATCAAGTAAAATTACTCAAGTACTTTACACCTCTGGGCCCAATTCGCCCTATA
GTGAGTCGTATTACAATTCACTGGCCGTCGTTTTACAACGTCGTGACTGGGAAAACCCTGGCGTTACCCA
ACTTAATCGCCTTGCAGCACATCCCCCTTTCGCCAGCTGGCGTAATAGCGAAGAGGCCCGCACCGATCGC
CCTTCCCAACAGTTGCGCAGCCTGAATGGCGAATGG
[124 nt withheld, positions 877-1000]
C
[91 nt withheld, positions 1002-1092]
A
[49 nt withheld, positions 1094-1142]
CCTTTGACGTTGGAGTCCACGTTCTTT
[37 nt withheld, positions 1170-1206]
ACCCTATCTCGGTCTATTCTTTTGATTTATAAGGGATTTTGCCGATTTCGGCCTATTGGTTAAAAAATGA
GCTGATTTAACAAAAATTTAACGCGAATTTTAACAAAATATTAACGCTTACAATTTCCTGATGCGGTATT
TTCTCCTTACGCATCTGTGCGGTATTTCACACCGCATCAGGTGGCACTTTTCGGGGAAATGTGCGCGGAA
CCCCTATTTGTTTATTTTTCTAAATACATTCAAATATGTATCCGCTCATGAGACAATAACCCTGATAAAT
GCTTCAATAATATTGAAAAAGGAAGAGTATGAGTATTCAACATTTCCGTGTCGCCCTTATTCCCTTTTTT
GCGGCATTTTGCCTTCCTGTTTTTGCTCACCCAGAAACGCTGGTGAAAGTAAAAGATGCTGAAGATCAGT
TGGGTGCACGAGTGGGTTACATCGAACTGGATCTCAACAGCGGTAAGATCCTTGAGAGTTTTCGCCCCGA
AGAACGTTTTCCAATGATGAGCACTTTTAAAGTTCTGCTATGTGGCGCGGTATTATCCCGTATTGACGCC
GGGCAAGAGCAACTCGGTCGCCGCATACACTATTCTCAGAATGACTTGGTTGAGTACTCACCAGTCACAG
AAAAGCATCTTACGGATGGCATGACAGTAAGAGAATTATGCAGTGCTGCCATAACCATGAGTGATAACAC
TGCGGCCAACTTACTTCTGACAACGATCGGAGGACCGAAGGAGCTAACCGCTTTTTTGCACAACATGGGG
GATCATGTAACTCGCCTTGATCGTTGGGAACCGGAGCTGAATGAAGCCATACCAAACGACGAGCGTGACA
CCACGATGCCTGTAGCAATGGCAACAACGTTGCGCAAACTATTAACTGGCGAACTACTTACTCTAGCTTC
CCGGCAACAATTAATAGACTGGATGGAGGCGGATAAAGTTGCAGGACCACTTCTGCGCTCGGCCCTTCCG
GCTGGCTGGTTTATTGCTGATAAATCTGGAGCCGGTGAGCGTGGGTCTCGCGGTATCATTGCAGCACTGG
GGCCAGATGGTAAGCCCTCCCGTATCGTAGTTATCTACACGACGGGGAGTCAGGCAACTATGGATGAACG
AAATAGACAGATCGCTGAGATAGGTGCCTCACTGATTAAGCATTGGTAACTGTCAGACCAAGTTTACTCA
TATATACTTTAGATTGATTTAAAACTTCATTTTTAATTTAAAAGGATCTAGGTGAAGATCCTTTTTGATA
ATCTCATGACCAAAATCCCTTAACGTGAGTTTTCGTTCCACTGAGCGTCAGACCCCGTAGAAAAGATCAA
AGGATCTTCTTGAGATCCTTTTTTTCTGCGCGTAATCTGCTGCTTGCAAACAAAAAAACCACCGCTACCA
GCGGTGGTTTGTTTGCCGGATCAAGAGCTACCAACTCTTTTTCCGAAGGTAACTGGCTTCAGCAGAGCGC
AGATACCAAATACTGTTCTTCTAGTGTAGCCGTAGTTAGGCCACCACTTCAAGAACTCTGTAGCACCGCC
TACATACCTCGCTCTGCTAATCCTGTTACCAGTGGCTGCTGCCAGTGGCGATAAGTCGTGTCTTACCGGG
TTGGACTCAAGACGATAGTTACCGGATAAGGCGCAGCGGTCGGGCTGAACGGGGGGTTCGTGCACACAGC
CCAGCTTGGAGCGAACGACCTACACCGAACTGAGATACCTACAGCGTGAGCTATGAGAAAGCGCCACGCT
TCCCGAAGGGAGAAAGGCGGACAGGTATCCGGTAAGCGGCAGGGTCGGAACAGGAGAGCGCACGAGGGAG
CTTCCAGGGGGAAACGCCTGGTATCTTTATAGTCCTGTCGGGTTTCGCCACCTCTGACTTGAGCGTCGAT
TTTTGTGATGCTCGTCAGGGGGGCGGAGCCTATGGAAAAACGCCAGCAACGCGGCCTTTTTACGGTTCCT
GGCCTTTTGCTGGCCTTTTGCTCACATGTTCTTTCCTGCGTTATCCCCTGATTCTGTGGATAACCGTATT
ACCGCCTTTGAGTGAGCTGATACCGCTCGCCGCAGCCGAACGACCGAGCGCAGCGAGTCAGTGAGCGAGG
AAGCGGAAGAGCGCCCAATACGCAAACCGCCTCTCCCCGCGCGTTGGCCGATTCATTAATGCAGCTGGCA
CGACAGGTTTCCCGACTGGAAAGCGGGCAGTGAGCGCAACGCAATTAATGTGAGTTAGCTCACTCATTAG
GCACCCCAGGCTTTACACTTTATGCTTCCGGCTCGTATGTTGTGTGGAATTGTGAGCGGATAACAATTTC
ACACAGGAAACAGCTATGACCATGATTACGCCAAGCTATTTAGGTGACACTATAGAATACTCAAGCTATG
CATCCAACGCGTTGGGAGCTCTCCCATATGGTCGAGCAGAGGTGTAAAAAGTACTCAAAAATTTTACTCA
AGTGAAAGTACAAGTACTTAGGGAAAATTTTACTCAATTAAAAGTAAAAGTATCTGGCTAGAATCTTACT
TGAGTAAAAGTAAAAAAGTACTCCATTAAAATTGTACTTGAGTATTAAGGAAGTAAAAGTAAAAGCAAGA
AAGAAAACTAGAGATTCTTGTTTAAGCTTTTAATCTCAAAAAACATTAAATGAAATGCATACAAGGTTTT
ATCCTGCTTTAGAACTGTTTGTATTTAATTATCAAACTATAAGACAGACAATCTAATGCCAGTACACGCT
ACTCAAAGTTGTAAAACCTCAGATTTAACTTCAGTAGAAGCTGATTCTCAAAATTGTTAGTGTCAAGCCT
AGCTCTTTTGGGGCTGAAAAGCAATCCTGCAGTCGACGTCGGCCATAGCGGCCGCGGAACTGGTGGACAT
TGGGTCTTTTTAGATGTCATTACTTAAGATGATATCATATTGGATTAGGGTGGGGGCTAAAGCCAATGAC
CCATGTCCTCAGAGGAGAAGAGAGGGACATAGGAAAGAAGGATTTGTAGAGATACAGGGAGAAGGCCATG
TGACCACAGAGGCAGAGATTAGAGTGACACAGCTACAAGCCAAGGAGCTCCAAGGATTGCAGGAAGCCAC
CAGATGCCAGAAAGAGGCAAGGAAGGATCTTTCATGGAGCCTTCAGAGGGAGCACAGTCCCGCTGACACC
TTGATCTTGGACATCTAGTCCCCAGAACTGTGAGAGAGTGCATCTGCTGATGTAAGCCACCCAGTTTGTA
GCAATTTGTTATGGCTGCCCTCAGAAACTAAGACAGTAGCCAACACAGAACCAAATACCCTTTGGGGATT
GAGGGAAGTGGAGCGGGAGAATGAGCGGCACTCCCTCCCTTTACATAGGACTACTTGGTAAATATTTACT
GAATGAAGGAAAGCTGAAGTATCTGTAGAACTGGCCATTTCATTCTGCATTTAGAGCTCTGGGAGCTCTT
GAAATGTCTAGACAAACATCCTCTTCAGCTAGAGGAAGCTCCTTCTCCCACTTACTAGCTATGAGATCTT
GGGCAGATGGCTTAACATTTCTGGGCCTCAGTGACCTTACTTGCAAAGTTGTCTGGGTCAAGGCAATGAT
CGCGGATCCGCGGATCCCCCAGTGACGTAGGAAGTCCATCCATTCACAGCGCTTCTATAAAGGCGCCAGC
TGAGGCGCCTACTACTCCAACCGCGACTGCAGCGAGCAACTCCATGGTGAGCAAGGGCGAGGAGCTGTTC
ACCGGGGTGGTGCCCATCCTGGTCGAGCTGGACGGCGACGTAAACGGCCACAAGTTCAGCGTGTCCGGCG
AGGGCGAGGGCGATGCCACCTACGGCAAGCTGACCCTGAAGTTCATCTGCACCACCGGCAAGCTGCCCGT
GCCCTGGCCCACCCTCGTGACCACCCTGACCTACGGCGTGCAGTGCTTCAGCCGCTACCCCGACCACATG
AAGCAGCACGACTTCTTCAAGTCCGCCATGCCCGAAGGCTACGTCCAGGAGCGCACCATCTTCTTCAAGG
ACGACGGCAACTACAAGACCCGCGCCGAGGTGAAGTTCGAGGGCGACACCCTGGTGAACCGCATCGAGCT
GAAGGGCATCGACTTCAAGGAGGACGGCAACATCCTGGGGCACAAGCTGGAGTACAACTACAACAGCCAC
AACGTCTATATCATGGCCGACAAGCAGAAGAACGGCATCAAGGTGAACTTCAAGATCCGCCACAACATCG
AGGACGGCAGCGTGCAGCTCGCCGACCACTACCAGCAGAACACCCCCATCGGCGACGGCCCCGTGCTGCT
GCCCGACAACCACTACCTGAGCACCCAGTCCGCCCTGAGCAAAGACCCCAACGAGAAGCGCGATCACATG
GTCCTGCTGGAGTTCGTGACCGCCGCCGGGATCACTCTCGGCATGGACGAGCTGTACAAGTAAAGCGGCC
GCGACTCTAGATCATAATCAGCCATACCACATTTGTAGAGGTTTTACTTGCTTTAAAAAACCTCCCACAC
CTCCCCCTGAACCTGAAACATAAAATGAATGCAATTGTTGTTGTTAACTTGTTTATTGCAGCTTATAATG
GTTACAAATAAAGCAATAGCATCACAAATTTCACAAATAAAGCATTTTTTTCACTGCATTCTAGTTGTGG
TTTGTCCAAACTCATCAATGTATCTTAAGGCGTAAATTGTAAGCGTTAATCCTACTACACATATAAAAGG
CGCGCCATCAACGTCAAAACATGCACACCCAAAAAAA
