[The description below was written by a language model from this plasmid's Addgene catalogue record.]
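Description:
PVT1-Tol2 is an enhancer-reporter plasmid built on a Tol2 reporter vector backbone. Tol2 is a transposon system originally derived from medaka fish. Vectors of this type flank a reporter cassette with Tol2 terminal repeats so that, when Tol2 transposase is supplied, the cassette is integrated into the host genome. This arrangement is widely used for transgenic enhancer assays, particularly in zebrafish, although the record does not state the host organism or cell type for this construct. In bacteria the plasmid is maintained as a high-copy replicon under ampicillin selection. The origin of replication is not named.

The insert is a human genomic fragment designated PVT1-enhancer, introduced by restriction enzyme cloning with the cloning sites unrecorded. According to the stated purpose, the fragment carries a FOXA1 DIV motif, a compact sequence signature on which the FOXA1 transcription factor dimerizes in a DNA-dependent manner. The purpose statement places this motif about 50 kb from the PVT1 gene, a long non-coding RNA locus. In a reporter of this kind, the candidate element is typically placed next to a minimal promoter driving a reporter gene, so that reporter expression reflects the regulatory activity of the cloned fragment. However, the record names neither the promoter nor the reporter, gives no size or coordinates for the insert, and includes no feature table, so these details cannot be confirmed. The construct is intended for testing whether this FOXA1 DIV-containing region near PVT1 functions as an enhancer, as part of work on how DNA-mediated FOXA1 dimerization influences enhancer engagement and gene regulation.
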