Addgene plasmid #113381: PVT1-Tol2
Purpose: evaluate FOXA1 DIV motif enhancer activity near 50 kb of PVT1 gene
Depositing lab: Ralf Jauch. Depositing organization: Guangzhou Institute of Biomedicine and Health (GIBH), Chinese Academy of Sciences. Publication: DNA-mediated dimerization on a compact sequence signature controls enhancer engagement and regulation by FOXA1. Wang X, Srivastava Y, Jankowski A, Malik V, Wei Y, Del Rosario RC, Cojocaru V, Prabhakar S, Jauch R. Nucleic Acids Res. 2018 Jun 20;46(11):5470-5486. doi: 10.1093/nar/gky259. PubMed 29669022.
Backbone
  Vector backbone: Tol2 reporter vector
  Vector type: Tol2 reporter
Growth in bacteria
  Bacterial resistance: Ampicillin, 100 μg/mL
  Growth temperature: 37°C
  Growth strain: DH5alpha
  Copy number: High Copy
Gene/Insert
  Gene/Insert name: PVT1-enhancer
  Species: H. sapiens (human)
  Entrez Gene: PVT1 (a.k.a. LINC00079, MIR1204HG, NCRNA00079, TP53LC09, onco-lncRNA-100)
  Cloning method: Restriction Enzyme; 5′ cloning site unknown (unknown if destroyed)
Terms and licenses: Academic/Nonprofit Terms; Industry Terms: Not Available to Industry
How to cite: PVT1-Tol2 was a gift from Ralf Jauch (Addgene plasmid # 113381 ; http://n2t.net/addgene:113381 ; RRID:Addgene_113381)
